>Addgene plasmid #250532 | pCS2_N22_HA_dreAdar1 | addgene full sequence | sequence record 497427 | Addgene NGS Result
CGCCATTCTGCCTGGGGACGTCGGAGCAAGCTTGATTTAGGTGACACTATAGAATACAAGCTACTTGTTC
TTTTTGCAGGATCCCATCGATTCGCCATGGACGCGCAGACGCGGCGACGCGAGCGCCGGGCAGAGAAGCA
GGCTCAATGGAAGGCAGCTAACTACCCATACGATGTTCCAGATTACGCTGGCGGACAGCTGGACCAAACA
CCGTCCCGACAGCCAATCCCCAGGGAGGGACTTCAGCTGCATTTGCCCCAGGTCCTCGCGGATGCGGTCT
CTCGTTTAGTTGTGGATAAGTTCAGCGAGCTGACAGACAACTTCTCGTCTCCACATGCACGGCGGAAAGT
CCTGGCAGGAGTTGTCATGACAACCGGTAAGGATGTGATGGACGCTCAGGTGATTTGTGTGACGACGGGA
ACCAAGTGTATAAACGGAGAGTACATGAGCGATCGAGGACTGGCCCTTAATGACTGCCATGCTGAGATCA
TCGCACGGCGCTCACTCATTAGATACCTGTACAATCAGCTGGAATACTTCCTCAGCGACAGCACTGAAGA
ACATGAGAAATCCATATTCAGATGGTGCAGTGAACATGGCTACCGGCTAAAAGATGATATTCAATTCCAT
CTGTATATCAGCACGTCGCCCTGTGGAGACGCCCGGATCTTCTCCCCTCATGAGGCTGGTGCCGAGGACC
AGGGTGACCGACATCCAAACCGCAAGGCCCGTGGACAACTACGAACCAAGATTGAGTCTGGAGAAGGAAC
GATACCTGTTCGTACGAGTAACACCATTCAGACTTGGGATGGAGTCCTGCAGGGAGAGCGACTGCTAACC
ATGTCATGCAGTGACAAAATTGCCAGATGGAACGTGATCGGAGTACAGGGATCTCTTCTGAGTTACTTCA
CAGAGCCCATCTATTTCTCCAGTTTAATTCTGGGAAGTCTGTATCATGCTGACCATCTTTCCAGAGCCAT
GTACCAGCGCATCGCAGACATGGATGATATTCCCCCGCCATTCAGAATCAACAGACCACTTCTTAGCGGT
ATCAGTAACACAGAAGCAAGGCAACCTGGGAAAGCTCCTAATTTCAGCGTCAACTGGACAGTAGGAGACC
AGGGGTTGGAGATCATTAACGCAACCACAGGAAAAGATGACCTCGGAAGACAGTCGCAACTTTGCAAACA
CGCTCTTTACAGTCGTTGGGTCTGTCTACATGCAAAGCTCAGTGAGACTCTGCGGATCCGAGGATCTCGG
CCTGGCTCCTACCACGAGGCAAAACAAGGGGCGGTCGAGTATCATGAGGCGAAACAGACTCTTTTCAAAG
CTTTCTACAAAGCGGGACTGGGAGCATGGGTGGAAAAACCCATCGAACAAGACCAGTTTTCCCTTACTCC
CTAGCAAGGCCTCTCGAGCCTCTAGAACTATAGTGAGTCGTATTACGTAGATCCAGACATGATAAGATAC
ATTGATGAGTTTGGACAAACCACAACTAGAATGCAGTGAAAAAAATGCTTTATTTGTGAAATTTGTGATG
CTATTGCTTTATTTGTAACCATTATAAGCTGCAATAAACAAGTTAACAACAACAATTGCATTCATTTTAT
GTTTCAGGTTCAGGGGGAGGTGTGGGAGGTTTTTTAATTCGCGGCCGCGGCGCCAATGCATTGGGCCCGG
TACCCAGCTTTTGTTCCCTTTAGTGAGGGTTAATTGCGCGCTTGGCGTAATCATGGTCATAGCTGTTTCC
TGTGTGAAATTGTTATCCGCTCACAATTCCACACAACATACGAGCCGGGAGCATAAAGTGTAAAGCCTGG
GGTGCCTAATGAGTGAGCTAACTCACATTAATTGCGTTGCGCTCACTGCCCGCTTTCCAGTCGGGAAACC
TGTCGTGCCAGCTGCATTAATGAATCGGCCAACGCGCGGGGAGAGGCGGTTTGCGTATTGGGCGCTCTTC
CGCTTCCTCGCTCACTGACTCGCTGCGCTCGGTCGTTCGGCTGCGGCGAGCGGTATCAGCTCACTCAAAG
GCGGTAATACGGTTATCCACAGAATCAGGGGATAACGCAGGAAAGAACATGTGAGCAAAAGGCCAGCAAA
AGGCCAGGAACCGTAAAAAGGCCGCGTTGCTGGCGTTTTTCCATAGGCTCCGCCCCCCTGACGAGCATCA
CAAAAATCGACGCTCAAGTCAGAGGTGGCGAAACCCGACAGGACTATAAAGATACCAGGCGTTTCCCCCT
GGAAGCTCCCTCGTGCGCTCTCCTGTTCCGACCCTGCCGCTTACCGGATACCTGTCCGCCTTTCTCCCTT
CGGGAAGCGTGGCGCTTTCTCATAGCTCACGCTGTAGGTATCTCAGTTCGGTGTAGGTCGTTCGCTCCAA
GCTGGGCTGTGTGCACGAACCCCCCGTTCAGCCCGACCGCTGCGCCTTATCCGGTAACTATCGTCTTGAG
TCCAACCCGGTAAGACACGACTTATCGCCACTGGCAGCAGCCACTGGTAACAGGATTAGCAGAGCGAGGT
ATGTAGGCGGTGCTACAGAGTTCTTGAAGTGGTGGCCTAACTACGGCTACACTAGAAGAACAGTATTTGG
TATCTGCGCTCTGCTGAAGCCAGTTACCTTCGGAAAAAGAGTTGGTAGCTCTTGATCCGGCAAACAAACC
ACCGCTGGTAGCGGTGGTTTTTTTGTTTGCAAGCAGCAGATTACGCGCAGAAAAAAAGGATCTCAAGAAG
ATCCTTTGATCTTTTCTACGGGGTCTGACGCTCAGTGGAACGAAAACTCACGTTAAGGGATTTTGGTCAT
GAGATTATCAAAAAGGATCTTCACCTAGATCCTTTTAAATTAAAAATGAAGTTTTAAATCAATCTAAAGT
ATATATGAGTAAACTTGGTCTGACAGTTACCAATGCTTAATCAGTGAGGCACCTATCTCAGCGATCTGTC
TATTTCGTTCATCCATAGTTGCCTGACTCCCCGTCGTGTAGATAACTACGATACGGGAGGGCTTACCATC
TGGCCCCAGTGCTGCAATGATACCGCGAGACCCACGCTCACCGGCTCCAGATTTATCAGCAATAAACCAG
CCAGCCGGAAGGGCCGAGCGCAGAAGTGGTCCTGCAACTTTATCCGCCTCCATCCAGTCTATTAATTGTT
GCCGGGAAGCTAGAGTAAGTAGTTCGCCAGTTAATAGTTTGCGCAACGTTGTTGCCATTGCTACAGGCAT
CGTGGTGTCACGCTCGTCGTTTGGTATGGCTTCATTCAGCTCCGGTTCCCAACGATCAAGGCGAGTTACA
TGATCCCCCATGTTGTGCAAAAAAGCGGTTAGCTCCTTCGGTCCTCCGATCGTTGTCAGAAGTAAGTTGG
CCGCAGTGTTATCACTCATGGTTATGGCAGCACTGCATAATTCTCTTACTGTCATGCCATCCGTAAGATG
CTTTTCTGTGACTGGTGAGTACTCAACCAAGTCATTCTGAGAATAGTGTATGCGGCGACCGAGTTGCTCT
TGCCCGGCGTCAATACGGGATAATACCGCGCCACATAGCAGAACTTTAAAAGTGCTCATCATTGGAAAAC
GTTCTTCGGGGCGAAAACTCTCAAGGATCTTACCGCTGTTGAGATCCAGTTCGATGTAACCCACTCGTGC
ACCCAACTGATCTTCAGCATCTTTTACTTTCACCAGCGTTTCTGGGTGAGCAAAAACAGGAAGGCAAAAT
GCCGCAAAAAAGGGAATAAGGGCGACACGGAAATGTTGAATACTCATACTCTTCCTTTTTCAATATTATT
GAAGCATTTATCAGGGTTATTGTCTCATGAGCGGATACATATTTGAATGTATTTAGAAAAATAAACAAAT
AGGGGTTCCGCGCACATTTCCCCGAAAAGTGCCACCTAAATTGTAAGCGTTAATATTTTGTTAAAATTCG
CGTTAAATTTTTGTTAAATCAGCTCATTTTTTAACCAATAGGCCGAAATCGGCAAAATCCCTTATAAATC
AAAAGAATAGACCGAGATAGGGT
[37 nt withheld, positions 4014-4050]
AAAGAACGTGGACTCCAACGTCAAAGG
[49 nt withheld, positions 4078-4126]
T
[91 nt withheld, positions 4128-4218]
G
[124 nt withheld, positions 4220-4343]
CCCATTCGCCATTCAGGCTGCGCAACTGTTGGGAAGGGCGATCGGTGCGGGCCTCTTCGCTATTACGCCA
GTCGACCGCCAATTCAATATGGCGTATATGGACTCATGCCAATTCAATATGGTGGATCTGGACCTGTGCC
AATTCAATATGGCGTATATGGACTCGTGCCAATTCAATATGGTGGATCTGGACCCCAGCCAATTCAATAT
GGCGGACTTGGCACCATGCCAATTCAATATGGCGGACCTGGCACTGTGCCAACTGGGGAGGGGTCTACTT
GGCACGGTGCCAAGTTTGAGGAGGGGTCTTGGCCCTGTGCCAAGTCCGCCATATTGAATTGGCATGGTGC
CAATAATGGCGGCCATATTGGCTATATGCCAGGATCAATATATAGGCAATATCCAATATGGCCCTATGCC
AATATGGCTATTGGCCAGGTTCAATACTATGTATTGGCCCTATGCCATATAGTATTCCATATATGGGTTT
TCCTATTGACGTAGATAGCCCCTCCCAATGGGCGGTCCCATATACCATATATGGGGCTTCCTAATACCGC
CCATAGCCACTCCCCCATTGACGTCAATGGTCTCTATATATGGTCTTTCCTATTGACGTCATATGGGCGG
TCCTATTGACGTATATGGCGCCTCCCCCATTGACGTCAATTACGGTAAATGGCCCGCCTGGCTCAATGCC
CATTGACGTCAATAGGACCACCCACCATTGACGTCAATGGGATGGCTCATTGCCCATTCATATCCGTTCT
CACGCCCCCTATTGACGTCAATGACGGTAAATGGCCCACTTGGCAGTACATCAATATCTATTAATAGTAA
CTTGGCAAGTACATTACTATTGGAAGTACGCCAGGGTACATTGGCAGTACTCCCATTGACGTCAATGGCG
GTAAATGGCCCGCGATGGCTGCCAAGTACATCCCCATTGACGTCAATGGGGAGGGGCAATGACGCAAATG
GGCGTTCCATTGACGTAAATGGGCGGTAGGCGTGCCTAATGGGAGGTCTATATAAGCAATGCTCGTTTAG
GGAAC
Features (pLannotate 1.2.2; 17 found; start..end, strand, type, name):
     35..53      +  promoter       SP6 promoter: promoter for bacteriophage SP6 RNA polymerase
     97..162     +  CDS            N (fragment): REGN_LAMBD - Experimental evidence at protein level: Swiss-Prot protein existence level 1. Plays a role as a transcriptional antitermination factor that allows the virus to initiate its lytic phase. Activates expression of the delayed viral early genes by modifying host RNA polymerase (RNAP) into a form that is resistant to termination signals. This antitermination function requires the host NusA protein which serves to stabilize the interaction between antitermination protein N and host RNA polymerase. From Escherichia phage lambda (Bacteriophage lambda).
    163..189     +  CDS            3xHA (fragment): three tandem HA epitope tags
    196..1401    +  CDS            Adarb1 (fragment): RED1_MOUSE - Also known as Adar2, Red1. Experimental evidence at protein level: Swiss-Prot protein existence level 1. Catalyzes the hydrolytic deamination of adenosine to inosine in double-stranded RNA (dsRNA) referred to as A-to-I RNA editing. This may affect gene expression and function in a number of ways that include mRNA translation by changing codons and hence the amino acid sequence of proteins; pre-mRNA splicing by altering splice site recognition sequences; RNA stability by changing sequences involved in nuclease recognition; genetic stability in the case of RNA virus genomes by chang
   1428..1445    -  promoter       T7 promoter (fragment): promoter for bacteriophage T7 RNA polymerase
   1450..1584    -  polyA_signal   SV40 poly(A) signal: SV40 polyadenylation signal
   1697..1715    -  promoter       T3 promoter: promoter for bacteriophage T3 RNA polymerase
   1760..1776    -  protein_bind   lac operator: The lac repressor binds to the lac operator to inhibit transcription in E. coli. This inhibition can be relieved by adding lactose or isopropyl-β-D-thiogalactopyranoside (IPTG). lac repressor encoded by lacI
   1784..1814    -  promoter       lac promoter: promoter for the E. coli lac operon
   1829..1850    -  protein_bind   CAP binding site: CAP binding activates transcription in the presence of cAMP. E. coli catabolite activator protein
   1863..1955    -  CDS            lacI (fragment): lac repressor; lacI; The lac repressor binds to the lac operator to inhibit transcription in E. coli. This inhibition can be relieved by adding lactose or isopropyl-β-D-thiogalactopyranoside (IPTG).
   2138..2726    -  rep_origin     ori: high-copy-number ColE1/pMB1/pBR322/pUC origin of replication
   2897..3757    -  CDS            AmpR: β-lactamase; bla; confers resistance to ampicillin, carbenicillin, and related antibiotics
   3758..3862    -  promoter       AmpR promoter: bla
   3915..4343    -  rep_origin     f1 ori (sequence partly withheld): f1 bacteriophage origin of replication; arrow indicates direction of (+) strand synthesis
   4348..4414    -  CDS            lacZα (fragment): LacZα fragment of β-galactosidase; lacZ fragment
   4421..5398    +  promoter       CMV IE94 promoter: enhancer/promoter region of simian cytomegalovirus major immediate early transcription unit IE94
