[The description below was written by a language model from this plasmid's Addgene catalogue record and pLannotate feature annotations shown in this document.]
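Description:
pCS2_N22_HA_dreAdar1 is a 5.4 kb dual-purpose expression plasmid built on the pCS2 backbone, designed both for making mRNA by in vitro transcription and for direct expression in mammalian cells. It is maintained in E. coli at high copy through a ColE1/pUC-type origin and selected with ampicillin via the β-lactamase gene. An f1 origin and remnants of lac/lacZα sequences are also present as backbone carry-over. The record lists Gateway cloning as the assembly method, although no att sites appear in the feature table.

The payload is a single fusion open reading frame. It begins with the N22 peptide, the short RNA-binding segment of the bacteriophage lambda N antitermination protein, which recognises boxB RNA hairpins. This is followed by an HA epitope for detection (annotated as a fragment of a 3xHA tag, its length consistent with a single copy) and then the catalytic deaminase domain of zebrafish Adar1. The automated annotation labels this last segment by similarity to mouse Adarb1/Adar2, but this reflects homology among adenosine deaminase domains, and the catalogue entry identifies it as zebrafish Adar1.

The simian CMV IE94 enhancer/promoter lies upstream, spanning the plasmid's numbering origin, and is followed by an SP6 promoter just before the coding sequence. The same cassette can therefore be transcribed in cells or by SP6 polymerase, and an SV40 polyadenylation signal lies downstream. T7 and T3 promoters sit downstream of the insert in the antisense orientation.

Tethering the deaminase to an RNA through N22 should direct A-to-I editing near the binding site, giving a sequence-encoded readout of the protein–RNA contact. The associated publication describes a quantitative in vivo method for profiling RNA-binding protein interactions. The record does not state this plasmid's exact role in that method.
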