Addgene plasmid #250532: pCS2_N22_HA_dreAdar1
Purpose: In vitro transcription (SP6 promotor) or mammalian expression (CMV promotor) of N22 peptide fused to the catalytic domain on zebrafish Adar1
Depositing lab: Daniel Cifuentes. Depositing organization: Boston University Medical Campus. Publication: RBPscan: A quantitative in vivo tool for profiling RNA-binding protein interactions. Kretov DA, Sanborn O, McIsaac T, Park E, Imrat I, Wu S, Regis M, Harvey LM, Cifuentes D. Mol Cell. 2026 Feb 6:S1097-2765(26)00023-7. doi: 10.1016/j.molcel.2026.01.003. PubMed 41653923.
Backbone
  Vector backbone: pCS2
  Vector type: Synthetic Biology
Growth in bacteria
  Bacterial resistance: Ampicillin, 100 μg/mL
  Growth temperature: 37°C
  Growth strain: DH5alpha
  Copy number: High Copy
Gene/Insert
  Gene/Insert name: N22_HA_dreAdar1
  Species: D. rerio (zebrafish)
  Cloning method: Gateway Cloning
Terms and licenses: Academic/Nonprofit Terms; Industry Terms: Not Available to Industry
How to cite: pCS2_N22_HA_dreAdar1 was a gift from Daniel Cifuentes (Addgene plasmid # 250532 ; http://n2t.net/addgene:250532 ; RRID:Addgene_250532)
